Addgene plasmid #36999: pBABE-EGFP
Purpose: (Empty Backbone)
Depositing lab: Debu Chakravarti. Depositing organization: Northwestern University. Publication: A Transcriptional Regulatory Role of the THAP11-HCF-1 Complex in Colon Cancer Cell Function. Parker JB, Palchaudhuri S, Yin H, Wei J, Chakravarti D. Mol Cell Biol. 2012 May;32(9):1654-70. Epub 2012 Feb 27. 10.1128/MCB.06033-11 PubMed 22371484.
Backbone
  Vector backbone: pBABE-Puro
  Backbone manufacturer: Addgene plasmid #1764
  Backbone size (bp): 4517
  Modifications to backbone: Puro was replaced with EGFP using HindIII and ClaI
  Vector type: Mammalian Expression, Retroviral
Growth in bacteria
  Bacterial resistance: Ampicillin, 100 μg/mL
  Growth temperature: 30°C
  Growth strain: Stbl3
  Copy number: Unknown
Gene/Insert
  Cloning method: Restriction Enzyme
  Sequencing primers: 5′ pBABE_5
Terms and licenses: Academic/Nonprofit Terms; Industry Terms: Not Available to Industry
How to cite: pBABE-EGFP was a gift from Debu Chakravarti (Addgene plasmid # 36999 ; http://n2t.net/addgene:36999 ; RRID:Addgene_36999)
