[The description below was written by a language model from this plasmid's Addgene catalogue record.]
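Description:
pBABE-EGFP is an empty-backbone retroviral vector for mammalian expression, derived from pBABE-Puro by replacing the puromycin resistance gene with EGFP through a HindIII/ClaI restriction swap. The recorded backbone size is about 4.5 kb. It is propagated in bacteria under ampicillin selection; the record lists a recombination-deficient strain for growth, which is a common choice for plasmids carrying the direct repeats of retroviral LTRs. Copy number is not stated, and no feature table accompanies the entry, so the individual elements cannot be confirmed from the record itself.

In general, the pBABE family are Moloney murine leukemia virus-based vectors in which the LTRs and a packaging signal flank the payload. This allows the transcript to be packaged into retroviral particles in a suitable packaging cell line and then stably integrated into dividing target cells. In the parental design, the 5′ LTR drives a gene of interest inserted at the multiple cloning site, while a separate internal promoter drives the marker. The specific promoter controlling EGFP here is not stated in the record, although EGFP occupies the position formerly held by the puromycin gene.

The practical consequence of the swap is that transduced cells are identified or sorted by green fluorescence rather than selected with drug. This is useful when puromycin resistance is already in use or when transduction efficiency needs to be tracked. As deposited it carries no gene of interest, so it can serve either as a recipient for cloning an insert or as an EGFP-only control. The associated publication concerns transcriptional regulation in colon cancer cells.
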