>Addgene plasmid #36999 | pBABE-EGFP | addgene partial sequence | sequence record 46812 | EGFP-N 5'-CGTCGCCGTCCAGCTCGACCAG-3'
GCTCTCGCCTTCTCACCATGGTGAAGCTTTTTGCAAAAGCCTAGGCCTCCAAAAAAGCCTCCTCACTACT
TCTGGAATAGCTCAGAGGCCGAGGCGGCCTCGGCCTCTGCATAAATAAAAAAAATTAGTCAGCCATGGGG
CGGAGAATGGGCGGAACTGGGCGGAGTTAGGGGCGGGATGGGCGGAGTTAGGGGCGGGACTATGGTTGCT
GACTAATTGAGATGCATGCTTTGCATACTTCTGCCTGCTGGGGAGCCTGGGGACTTTCCACACCTGGTTG
CTGACTAATTGAGATGCATGCTTTGCATACTTCTGCCTGCTGGGGAGCCTGGGGACTTTCCACACCCTAA
CTGACACACATTCCACAGGGTCGACCACTGTGCTGGCGAATTCCTACGTACCACCACACTGGGATCCGGC
CGGCGCCTAGAGAAGGAGTGAGGGCTGGATAAAGGGAGGATCGAGGCGGGGTCGAACGAGGAGGTTCAAG
GGGGAGAGACGGGGCGGATGGAGGAAGAGGAGGCGGAGGCTTAGGGTGTACAAAGGGCTTGACCCAGGGA
GGGGGGTCAAAAGCCAAGGCTTCCCAGGTCACGATGTAGGGGACCTGGTCTGGGTGTCCATGCGGGCCAG
GTGAAAAGACCTTGATCTTAACCTGGGTGATGAGGTCTCGGTTAAAGGTGCCGTCTCGCGGCCATCCGAC
GTTAAAGGTTGGCCATTCTGCAGAGCAGAAGGTAACCCAACGTCTCTTCTTGACATCTACCGACTGGTTG
TGAGCGATCCGCTCGACATCTTTCCAGTGACCTAAGGTCAAACTTAAGGGAGTGGTAACAGTCTGGCCCT
AATTTTTCAGACAAATAC
