>Addgene plasmid #36999 | pBABE-EGFP | addgene partial sequence | sequence record 47131 | EGFP-C 5'-CATGGTCCTGCTGGAGTTCGTG-3'
GAGCTGTCAGTAAATCGATAAAATAAAAGATTTTATTTAGTCTCCAGAAAAAGGGGGGAATGAAAGACCC
CACCTGTAGGTTTGGCAAGCTAGCTTAAGTAACGCCATTTTGCAAGGCATGGAAAAATACATAACTGAGA
ATAGAGAAGTTCAGATCAAGGTCAGGAACAGATGGAACAGCTGAATATGGGCCAAACAGGATATCTGTGG
TAAGCAGTTCCTGCCCCGGCTCAGGGCCAAGAACAGATGGAACAGCTGAATATGGGCCAAACAGGATATC
TGTGGTAAGCAGTTCCTGCCCCGGCTCAGGGCCAAGAACAGATGGTCCCCAGATGCGGTCCAGCCCTCAG
CAGTTTCTAGAGAACCATCAGATGTTTCCAGGGTGCCCCAAGGACCTGAAATGACCCTGTGCCTTATTTG
AACTAACCAATCAGTTCGCTTCTCGCTTCTGTTCGCGCGCTTCTGCTCCCCGAGCTCAATAAAAGAGCCC
ACAACCCCTCACTCGGGGCGCCAGTCCTCCGATTGACTGAGTCGCCCGGGTACCCGTGTATCCAATAAAC
CCTCTTGCAGTTGCATCCGACTTGTGGTCTCGCTGTTCCTTGGGAGGGTCTCCTCTGAGTGATTGACTAC
CCGTCAGCGGGGGTCTTTCACATGCAGCATGTATCAAAATTAATTTGGTTTTTTTTCTTAAGTATTTACA
TTAAATGGCCATAGTTGCATTAATGAATCGGCCAACGCGCGGGGAGAGGCGGTTTGCGTATTGGGCGCTC
TTCCGCTTCCTCGCTCACTGACTCGCTGCGCTCGGTCGTTCGGCTGCGGCGAGCGGTATCAGCTCACTCA
AAGGCGGTAATACGGTTATCCACAGAATCAGGGGATAACGCAGGAAAGA
